Addgene plasmid #175332: pH6HTC_HSPA9-Halo
Purpose: Production of HaloTag fusion protein
Depositing lab: Claudia Kutter. Depositing organization: Karolinska Institutet. Publication: Large-scale identification of RBP-RNA interactions by RAPseq refines essentials of post-transcriptional gene regulation. Atanasoai I, Papavasileiou S, Preiß N, Kutter C. bioRxiv 2021.11.08.467743 10.1101/2021.11.08.467743.
Backbone
  Vector backbone: pH6HTC_minus_cer-region
  Vector type: Bacterial Expression ; Cell Free Expression
Growth in bacteria
  Bacterial resistance: Ampicillin, 100 μg/mL
  Growth temperature: 37°C
  Growth strain: DH5alpha
  Copy number: High Copy
Gene/Insert
  Gene/Insert name: HSPA9
  Species: H. sapiens (human)
  Entrez Gene: HSPA9 (a.k.a. CRP40, CSA, EVPLS, GRP-75, GRP75, HEL-S-124m, HSPA9B, MOT, MOT2, MTHSP75, PBP74, SAAN, SIDBA4)
  Tag / fusion protein: HaloTag-6xHis (C terminal on backbone)
  Cloning method: Gibson Cloning
Terms and licenses: Academic/Nonprofit Terms; Industry Terms: Not Available to Industry
Depositor comments: Please visit https://doi.org/10.1101/2021.11.08.467743 for bioRxiv preprint.
How to cite: pH6HTC_HSPA9-Halo was a gift from Claudia Kutter (Addgene plasmid # 175332 ; http://n2t.net/addgene:175332 ; RRID:Addgene_175332)
