[The description below was written by a language model from this plasmid's Addgene catalogue record and pLannotate feature annotations shown in this document.]
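Description:
pH6HTC_HSPA9-Halo is a 5,475 nt bacterial and cell-free expression plasmid for producing human HSPA9 (also known as GRP75 or mortalin, the mitochondrial Hsp70-family chaperone) as a HaloTag fusion protein. It is built on a derivative of the pH6HTC backbone from which the cer region has been removed, and the insert was introduced by Gibson assembly. The plasmid replicates at high copy in E. coli from a ColE1/pUC-type origin and is selected with ampicillin through a β-lactamase gene driven by its own bla promoter.

Expression is controlled by a bacteriophage T7 promoter, so transcription depends on T7 RNA polymerase, supplied either by a suitable E. coli expression host or by a T7-based in vitro transcription/translation system. The HSPA9 coding sequence is followed in the same orientation by a TEV protease recognition site and then the HaloTag, a modified bacterial dehalogenase that forms covalent bonds with chloroalkane ligands. The catalogue entry describes the C-terminal tag as HaloTag-6xHis, although the histidine tag is not separately annotated in the feature table. A T7 terminator closes the transcription unit, and rrnB T1 and T2 terminators lie upstream of the T7 promoter, where they can limit read-through from the rest of the backbone. The annotation also picks up a short AmpR promoter fragment and a Tn5 transposase fragment, which appear to be backbone remnants.

The HaloTag allows covalent capture or labelling of the fusion protein on chloroalkane-bearing resins or ligands, and the TEV site allows HSPA9 to be released from the tag. The associated publication concerns large-scale identification of RNA-binding protein–RNA interactions, suggesting the fusion protein was made for such binding assays.
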