Features (pLannotate 1.2.2; 12 found; start..end, strand, type, name):
     31..58      +  terminator     rrnB T2 terminator: transcription terminator T2 from the E. coli rrnB gene
     77..120     +  promoter       AmpR promoter (fragment): bla
    140..158     +  promoter       T7 promoter: promoter for bacteriophage T7 RNA polymerase
    211..2247    +  CDS            HSPA9: GRP75_HUMAN - Also known as GRP75, HSPA9B, mt-HSP70. Experimental evidence at protein level: Swiss-Prot protein existence level 1. Chaperone protein which plays an important role in mitochondrial iron-sulfur cluster (ISC) biogenesis. Interacts with and stabilizes ISC cluster assembly proteins FXN, NFU1, NFS1 and ISCU (PubMed:26702583). Regulates erythropoiesis via stabilization of ISC assembly (PubMed:21123823, PubMed:26702583). May play a role in the control of cell proliferation and cellular aging (By similarity). From Homo sapiens (Human).
   2260..2280    +  CDS            TEV site: tobacco etch virus (TEV) protease recognition and cleavage site
   2296..3179    +  CDS            HaloTag® (fragment): modified bacterial dehalogenase that forms covalent bonds with chloroalkane derivatives
   3223..3270    +  terminator     T7 terminator: transcription terminator for bacteriophage T7 RNA polymerase
   3280..3456    -  CDS            tnpA (fragment): TN5P_ECOLX - Also known as tnp. Experimental evidence at protein level: Swiss-Prot protein existence level 1. Mediates transposition of transposon Tn5 by a 'cut and paste' mechanism. First, the monomeric transposase binds the 19 bp inverted DNA repeats flanking the transposon. Then, dimerization of the DNA- bound transposase creates a synaptic DNA complex. After nicking of the first DNA strand, excision of the transposon proceeds through a series of intermediates. The transposase then mediates the insertion of the transposon at a new site by strand transfer. The activity of the wild- type tran
   3499..3603    +  promoter       AmpR promoter: bla
   3604..4464    +  CDS            AmpR: β-lactamase; bla; confers resistance to ampicillin, carbenicillin, and related antibiotics
   4622..5210    -  rep_origin     ori: high-copy-number ColE1/pMB1/pBR322/pUC origin of replication
   5328..5414    +  terminator     rrnB T1 terminator: Escherichia coli rrnB; transcription terminator T1 from the E. coli rrnB gene
>Addgene plasmid #175332 | pH6HTC_HSPA9-Halo | addgene full sequence | sequence record 345585 | Addgene NGS Result
CGCCATAAACTGCCAGGCATCAAATTAAGCAGAAGGCCATCCTGACGGATGGCCTTTTTGCGTTTCTACA
AACTCTTTTGTTTATTTTTCTAAATACATTCAAATATGTATCCGCTCATGGATCTCGATCCCGCGAAATT
AATACGACTCACTATAGGGTATTTTAACTTTACTAAGGAGCGATCGCTTCCGAATTCCTACCGCGGATAT
ATGATAAGTGCCAGCCGAGCTGCAGCAGCCCGTCTCGTGGGCGCCGCAGCCTCCCGGGGCCCTACGGCCG
CCCGCCACCAGGATAGCTGGAATGGCCTTAGTCATGAGGCTTTTAGACTTGTTTCAAGGCGGGATTATGC
ATCAGAAGCAATCAAGGGAGCAGTTGTTGGTATTGATTTGGGTACTACCAACTCCTGCGTGGCAGTTATG
GAAGGTAAACAAGCAAAGGTGCTGGAGAATGCCGAAGGTGCCAGAACCACCCCTTCAGTTGTGGCCTTTA
CAGCAGATGGTGAGCGACTTGTTGGAATGCCGGCCAAGCGACAGGCTGTCACCAACCCAAACAATACATT
TTATGCTACCAAGCGTCTCATTGGCCGGCGATATGATGATCCTGAAGTACAGAAAGACATTAAAAATGTT
CCCTTTAAAATTGTCCGTGCCTCCAATGGTGATGCCTGGGTTGAGGCTCATGGGAAATTGTATTCTCCGA
GTCAGATTGGAGCATTTGTGTTGATGAAGATGAAAGAGACTGCAGAAAATTACTTGGGGCACACAGCAAA
AAATGCTGTGATCACAGTCCCAGCTTATTTCAATGACTCGCAGAGACAGGCCACTAAAGATGCTGGCCAG
ATATCTGGACTGAATGTGCTTCGGGTGATTAATGAGCCCACAGCTGCTGCTCTTGCCTATGGTCTAGACA
AATCAGAAGACAAAGTCATTGCTGTATATGATTTAGGTGGTGGAACTTTTGATATTTCTATCCTGGAAAT
TCAGAAAGGAGTATTTGAGGTGAAATCCACAAATGGGGATACCTTCTTAGGTGGGGAAGACTTTGACCAG
GCCTTGCTACGGCACATTGTGAAGGAGTTCAAGAGAGAGACAGGGGTTGATTTGACTAAAGACAACATGG
CACTTCAGAGGGTACGGGAAGCTGCTGAAAAGGCTAAATGTGAACTCTCCTCATCTGTGCAGACTGACAT
CAATTTGCCCTATCTTACAATGGATTCTTCTGGACCCAAGCATTTGAATATGAAGTTGACCCGTGCTCAA
TTTGAAGGGATTGTCACTGATCTAATCAGAAGGACTATCGCTCCATGCCAAAAAGCTATGCAAGATGCAG
AAGTCAGCAAGAGTGACATAGGAGAAGTGATTCTTGTGGGTGGCATGACTAGGATGCCCAAGGTTCAGCA
GACTGTACAGGATCTTTTTGGCAGAGCCCCAAGTAAAGCTGTCAATCCTGATGAGGCTGTGGCCATTGGA
GCTGCCATTCAGGGAGGTGTGTTGGCCGGCGATGTCACGGATGTGCTGCTCCTTGATGTCACTCCCCTGT
CTCTGGGTATTGAAACTCTAGGAGGTGTCTTTACCAAACTTATTAATAGGAATACCACTATTCCAACCAA
GAAGAGCCAGGTATTCTCTACTGCCGCTGATGGTCAAACGCAAGTGGAAATTAAAGTGTGTCAGGGTGAA
AGAGAGATGGCTGGAGACAACAAACTCCTTGGACAGTTTACTTTGATTGGAATTCCACCAGCCCCTCGTG
GAGTTCCTCAGATTGAAGTTACATTTGACATTGATGCCAATGGGATAGTACATGTTTCTGCTAAAGATAA
AGGCACAGGACGTGAGCAGCAGATTGTAATCCAGTCTTCTGGTGGATTAAGCAAAGATGATATTGAAAAT
ATGGTTAAAAATGCAGAGAAATATGCTGAAGAAGACCGGCGAAAGAAGGAACGAGTTGAAGCAGTTAATA
TGGCTGAAGGAATCATTCACGACACAGAAACCAAGATGGAAGAATTCAAGGACCAATTACCTGCTGATGA
GTGCAACAAGCTGAAAGAAGAGATTTCCAAAATGAGGGAGCTCCTGGCTAGAAAAGACAGCGAAACAGGA
GAAAATATTAGACAGGCAGCATCCTCTCTTCAGCAGGCATCATTGAAGCTGTTCGAAATGGCATACAAAA
AGATGGCATCTGAGCGAGAAGGCTCTGGAAGTTCTGGCACTGGGGAACAAAAGGAAGATCAAAAGGAGGA
AAAACAGGAGCCAACCACTGAGGATCTGTACTTTCAGAGCGATAACGATGGATCCGAAATCGGTACTGGC
TTTCCATTCGACCCCCATTATGTGGAAGTCCTGGGCGAGCGCATGCACTACGTCGATGTTGGTCCGCGCG
ATGGCACCCCTGTGCTGTTCCTGCACGGTAACCCGACCTCCTCCTACGTGTGGCGCAACATCATCCCGCA
TGTTGCACCGACCCATCGCTGCATTGCTCCAGACCTGATCGGTATGGGCAAATCCGACAAACCAGACCTG
GGTTATTTCTTCGACGACCACGTCCGCTTCATGGATGCCTTCATCGAAGCCCTGGGTCTGGAAGAGGTCG
TCCTGGTCATTCACGACTGGGGCTCCGCTCTGGGTTTCCACTGGGCCAAGCGCAATCCAGAGCGCGTCAA
AGGTATTGCATTTATGGAGTTCATCCGCCCTATCCCGACCTGGGACGAATGGCCAGAATTTGCCCGCGAG
ACCTTCCAGGCCTTCCGCACCACCGACGTCGGCCGCAAGCTGATCATCGATCAGAACGTTTTTATCGAGG
GTACGCTGCCGATGGGTGTCGTCCGCCCGCTGACTGAAGTCGAGATGGACCATTACCGCGAGCCGTTCCT
GAATCCTGTTGACCGCGAGCCACTGTGGCGCTTCCCAAACGAGCTGCCAATCGCCGGTGAGCCAGCGAAC
ATCGTCGCGCTGGTCGAAGAATACATGGACTGGCTGCACCAGTCCCCTGTCCCGAAGCTGCTGTTCTGGG
GCACCCCAGGCGTTCTGATCCCACCGGCCGAAGCCGCTCGCCTGGCCAAAAGCCTGCCTAACTGCAAGGC
TGTGGACATCGGCCCGGGTCTGAATCTGCTGCAAGAAGACAACCCGGACCTGATCGGCAGCGAGATCGCG
CGCTGGCTGTCTACTCTGGAGATTTCCGGTCATCATCACCATCACCACTAATAGTCAACCGCTGAGCAAT
AACTAGCATAACCCCTTGGGGCCTCTAAACGGGTCTTGAGGGGTTTTTTGCTGAAAGGAGGAACTATATC
CGGTTCGCTTGCTGTCCATAAAACCGCCCAGTCTAGCTATCGCCATGTAAGCCCACTGCAAGCTACCTGC
TTTCTCTTTGCGCTTGCGTTTTCCCTTGTCCAGATAGCCCAGTAGCTGACATTCATCCGGGGTCAGCACC
GTTTCTGCGGACTGGCTTTCTACGTAATGGTTTCTTAGACGTCAGGTGGCACTTTTCGGGGAAATGTGCG
CGGAACCCCTATTTGTTTATTTTTCTAAATACATTCAAATATGTATCCGCTCATGAGACAATAACCCTGA
TAAATGCTTCAATAATATTGAAAAAGGAAGAGTATGAGTATTCAACATTTCCGTGTCGCCCTTATTCCCT
TTTTTGCGGCATTTTGCCTTCCTGTTTTTGCTCACCCAGAAACGCTGGTGAAAGTAAAAGATGCTGAAGA
TCAGTTGGGTGCACGAGTGGGTTACATCGAACTGGATCTCAACAGCGGTAAGATCCTTGAGAGTTTTCGC
CCCGAAGAACGTTTTCCAATGATGAGCACTTTCAAAGTTCTGCTATGTGGCGCGGTATTATCCCGTATTG
ACGCCGGGCAAGAGCAACTCGGTCGCCGCATACACTATTCTCAGAATGACTTGGTTGAGTACTCACCAGT
CACAGAAAAGCATCTTACGGATGGCATGACAGTAAGAGAATTATGCAGTGCTGCCATAACCATGAGTGAT
AACACTGCGGCCAACTTACTTCTGACAACTATCGGAGGACCGAAGGAGCTAACCGCTTTTTTGCACAACA
TGGGGGATCATGTAACTCGCCTTGATCGTTGGGAACCGGAGCTGAATGAAGCCATACCAAACGACGAGCG
TGACACCACGATGCCTGTAGCAATGGCAACAACGTTGCGCAAACTATTAACTGGCGAACTACTTACTCTA
GCTTCCCGGCAACAATTAATAGACTGGATGGAGGCGGATAAAGTTGCAGGACCACTTCTGCGCTCGGCCC
TTCCGGCTGGCTGGTTTATTGCTGATAAATCTGGAGCCGGTGAGCGTGGGTCTCGCGGTATCATTGCAGC
ACTGGGGCCAGATGGTAAGCCCTCCCGTATCGTAGTTATCTACACGACGGGGAGTCAGGCAACTATGGAT
GAACGAAATAGACAGATCGCTGAGATAGGTGCCTCACTGATTAAGCATTGGTAATTCGAAATGACCGACC
AAGCGACGCCCAACCGGTATCAGCTCACTCAAAGGCGGTAATACGGTTATCCACAGAATCAGGGGATAAC
GCAGGAAAGAACATGTGAGCAAAAGGCCAGCAAAAGGCCAGGAACCGTAAAAAGGCCGCGTTGCTGGCGT
TTTTCCATAGGCTCCGCCCCCCTGACGAGCATCACAAAAATCGACGCTCAAGTCAGAGGTGGCGAAACCC
GACAGGACTATAAAGATACCAGGCGTTTCCCCCTGGAAGCTCCCTCGTGCGCTCTCCTGTTCCGACCCTG
CCGCTTACCGGATACCTGTCCGCCTTTCTCCCTTCGGGAAGCGTGGCGCTTTCTCATAGCTCACGCTGTA
GGTATCTCAGTTCGGTGTAGGTCGTTCGCTCCAAGCTGGGCTGTGTGCACGAACCCCCCGTTCAGCCCGA
CCGCTGCGCCTTATCCGGTAACTATCGTCTTGAGTCCAACCCGGTAAGACACGACTTATCGCCACTGGCA
GCAGCCACTGGTAACAGGATTAGCAGAGCGAGGTATGTAGGCGGTGCTACAGAGTTCTTGAAGTGGTGGC
CTAACTACGGCTACACTAGAAGGACAGTATTTGGTATCTGCGCTCTGCTGAAGCCAGTTACCTTCGGAAA
AAGAGTTGGTAGCTCTTGATCCGGCAAACAAACCACCGCTGGTAGCGGTGGTTTTTTTGTTTGCAAGCAG
CAGATTACGCGCAGAAAAAAAGGATTTCAAGAAGATCCTTTGATCTTTTCTACGGGGTCTGACGCTCAGT
GGAACGAAAACTCACGTTAAGGGCATATGATGGTAGTGTGGGGTCTCCCCATGCGAGAGTAGGGAACTGC
CAGGCATCAAATAAAACGAAAGGCTCAGTCGAAAGACTGGGCCTTTCGTTTTATCTGTTGTTTGTCGGTG
AACGCTCTCCTGAGTAGGACAAATCCGCCGGGAGCGGATTTGAACGTTGCGAAGCAACGGCCCGGAGGGT
GGCGGGCAGGACGCC
